Addgene plasmid #116983: pFS_0371_pET30-RT-CRISPR_Azospirillum_lipoferum_4B_ARRAY_2
Purpose: Expresses AlRT-Cas1-Cas2 under pT7lac promoter, encodes AlCRISPR array 2, compatible with SENECA acquisition readout
Depositing lab: Randall Platt. Depositing organization: ETH Zurich (Swiss Federal Institute of Technology). Publication: Transcriptional recording by CRISPR spacer acquisition from RNA. Schmidt F, Cherepkova MY, Platt RJ. Nature. 2018 Oct;562(7727):380-385. doi: 10.1038/s41586-018-0569-1. Epub 2018 Oct 3. PubMed 30283135.
Backbone
  Vector backbone: pET30b+
  Backbone manufacturer: Novagen
  Vector type: Bacterial Expression
Growth in bacteria
  Bacterial resistance: Kanamycin, 50 μg/mL
  Growth temperature: 37°C
  Growth strain: Stbl3
  Copy number: Low Copy
Gene/Insert
  Gene/Insert name: Azospirillum lipoferum 4B RT-Cas1-Cas2
  Species: Synthetic
  Promoter: T7
  Cloning method: Restriction Enzyme; 5′ cloning site Unknown (unknown if destroyed); 3′ cloning site Unknown (unknown if destroyed)
  Sequencing primers: 5′ T7; 3′ T7-term
Terms and licenses: Academic/Nonprofit Terms; Industry Terms: Not Available to Industry
Depositor comments: Please see the annotated GenBank file and the additional image file for the location of specific features in the sequence of this plasmid.
How to cite: pFS_0371_pET30-RT-CRISPR_Azospirillum_lipoferum_4B_ARRAY_2 was a gift from Randall Platt (Addgene plasmid # 116983 ; http://n2t.net/addgene:116983 ; RRID:Addgene_116983)
