[The description below was written by a language model from this plasmid's Addgene catalogue record and pLannotate feature annotations shown in this document.]
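Description:
pFS_0371_pET30-RT-CRISPR_Azospirillum_lipoferum_4B_ARRAY_2 is a 7.4 kb bacterial expression plasmid built on the Novagen pET30b+ backbone. It is propagated in E. coli through a ColE1/pBR322-type origin that is accompanied by the bom region and the rop gene, consistent with its catalogued low copy number. Selection is by kanamycin through an aph(3')-Ia cassette. A fragment of an M13/f1 phage origin and remnants of the pBR322 tetracycline resistance gene are also detected as backbone leftovers. The plasmid carries its own lacI gene and promoter, supplying lac repressor.

The payload is a synthetic version of the Azospirillum lipoferum 4B CRISPR adaptation module, a reverse transcriptase–Cas1 fusion together with Cas2. It is placed downstream of a T7 promoter with an adjacent lac operator (T7lac) and a T7 gene 10 ribosome binding site. Expression therefore needs a host that supplies T7 RNA polymerase and is inducible with IPTG. The automated annotation leaves the roughly 2 kb after the first RBS unlabelled, which is presumably where RT-Cas1 lies. It then finds a second partial RBS followed by a Cas2-homologous fragment, suggesting separate translation of Cas2, and a T7 terminator closes the unit. A short hit to a T7 gene 10B solubility tag just before the terminator may be incidental.

The record states that the plasmid also encodes the native CRISPR array 2 of this organism, but the feature table does not locate it. The construct was made for transcriptional recording, in which RT-Cas1–Cas2 acquires spacers from RNA into the array. It is described as compatible with the SENECA method for reading out newly acquired spacers.
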