Features (pLannotate 1.2.2; 19 found; start..end, strand, type, name):
    205..318     +  rep_origin     M13 ori (fragment): M13 bacteriophage origin of replication; arrow indicates direction of (+) strand synthesis
    344..401     +  promoter       AmpR promoter (fragment): bla
    410..1225    -  CDS            KanR: aminoglycoside phosphotransferase; aph(3')-Ia; confers resistance to kanamycin in bacteria or G418 (Geneticin®) in eukaryotes
   1347..1935    +  rep_origin     ori: high-copy-number ColE1/pMB1/pBR322/pUC origin of replication
   2121..2260    -  misc_feature   bom: basis of mobility region from pBR322
   2362..2553    -  CDS            rop: Rop protein, which maintains plasmids at low copy number; rop
   2570..2950    +  CDS            YPB1_ECOLX: Protein predicted: Swiss-Prot protein existence level 4. From Escherichia coli.
   3022..3313    -  CDS            TcR (fragment): tetracycline efflux protein; tet; confers resistance to tetracycline
   3328..3349    -  protein_bind   CAP binding site: CAP binding activates transcription in the presence of cAMP. E. coli catabolite activator protein
   3362..4444    -  CDS            lacI: lac repressor; lacI; The lac repressor binds to the lac operator to inhibit transcription in E. coli. This inhibition can be relieved by adding lactose or isopropyl-β-D-thiogalactopyranoside (IPTG).
   4445..4522    -  promoter       lacI promoter: lacI
   4530..4809    -  CDS            TcR (fragment): tetracycline efflux protein; tet; confers resistance to tetracycline
   4835..4853    +  promoter       T7 promoter: promoter for bacteriophage T7 RNA polymerase
   4854..4878    +  protein_bind   lac operator: The lac repressor binds to the lac operator to inhibit transcription in E. coli. This inhibition can be relieved by adding lactose or isopropyl-β-D-thiogalactopyranoside (IPTG). lac repressor encoded by lacI
   4893..4915    +  RBS            RBS: efficient ribosome binding site from bacteriophage T7 gene 10 (Olins and Rangwala, 1989)
   6948..6965    +  RBS            RBS (fragment): efficient ribosome binding site from bacteriophage T7 gene 10 (Olins and Rangwala, 1989)
   6994..7113    +  CDS            cas2a (fragment): CAS2A_THET2 - Protein inferred from homology: Swiss-Prot protein existence level 3. CRISPR (clustered regularly interspaced short palindromic repeat), is an adaptive immune system that provides protection against mobile genetic elements (viruses, transposable elements and conjugative plasmids). CRISPR clusters contain sequences complementary to antecedent mobile elements and target invading nucleic acids. CRISPR clusters are transcribed and processed into CRISPR RNA (crRNA). Functions as a ssRNA-specific endoribonuclease. Involved in the integration of spacer DNA into the CRISPR cassette (By s
   7272..7321    +  CDS            SET1 (fragment): solubility-enhancement tag derived from T7 phage gene 10B
   7329..7376    +  terminator     T7 terminator: transcription terminator for bacteriophage T7 RNA polymerase
>Addgene plasmid #116983 | pFS_0371_pET30-RT-CRISPR_Azospirillum_lipoferum_4B_ARRAY_2 | addgene full sequence | sequence record 226976 | Addgene NGS Result
CCAGGTAGGATGTGTAGAACGTTGATTGCTATCGGGATTTGGTGTGTTTGATGGTGGATCTTAACCAAAA
AATAGCGTTTCCGGCTTTTTTATCCACAGGATGCGTGGAAAGGCGGCTGAAAAAGCAACTTGAATCAAAG
GACTGCGAGGGGCACTGTTCCGCCGGTGTCCGCGTTTGGGAGCGGATTGAAACGTCCCGCGGCCGCTATT
CTTTTGATTTATAAGGGATTTTGCCGATTTCGGCCTATTGGTTAAAAAATGAGCTGATTTAACAAAAATT
TAACGCGAATTTTAACAAAATATTAACGCTTACAATTTAGGTGGCACTTTTCGGGGAAATGTGCGCGGAA
CCCCTATTTGTTTATTTTTCTAAATACATTCAAATATGTATCCGCTCATGAATTAATTCTTAGAAAAACT
CATCGAGCATCAAATGAAACTGCAATTTATTCATATCAGGATTATCAATACCATATTTTTGAAAAAGCCG
TTTCTGTAATGAAGGAGAAAACTCACCGAGGCAGTTCCATAGGATGGCAAGATCCTGGTATCGGTCTGCG
ATTCCGACTCGTCCAACATCAATACAACCTATTAATTTCCCCTCGTCAAAAATAAGGTTATCAAGTGAGA
AATCACCATGAGTGACGACTGAATCCGGTGAGAATGGCAAAAGTTTATGCATTTCTTTCCAGACTTGTTC
AACAGGCCAGCCATTACGCTCGTCATCAAAATCACTCGCATCAACCAAACCGTTATTCATTCGTGATTGC
GCCTGAGCGAGACGAAATACGCGATCGCTGTTAAAAGGACAATTACAAACAGGAATCGAATGCAACCGGC
GCAGGAACACTGCCAGCGCATCAACAATATTTTCACCTGAATCAGGATATTCTTCTAATACCTGGAATGC
TGTTTTCCCGGGGATCGCAGTGGTGAGTAACCATGCATCATCAGGAGTACGGATAAAATGCTTGATGGTC
GGAAGAGGCATAAATTCCGTCAGCCAGTTTAGTCTGACCATCTCATCTGTAACATCATTGGCAACGCTAC
CTTTGCCATGTTTCAGAAACAACTCTGGCGCATCGGGCTTCCCATACAATCGATAGATTGTCGCACCTGA
TTGCCCGACATTATCGCGAGCCCATTTATACCCATATAAATCAGCATCCATGTTGGAATTTAATCGCGGC
CTAGAGCAAGACGTTTCCCGTTGAATATGGCTCATAACACCCCTTGTATTACTGTTTATGTAAGCAGACA
GTTTTATTGTTCATGACCAAAATCCCTTAACGTGAGTTTTCGTTCCACTGAGCGTCAGACCCCGTAGAAA
AGATCAAAGGATCTTCTTGAGATCCTTTTTTTCTGCGCGTAATCTGCTGCTTGCAAACAAAAAAACCACC
GCTACCAGCGGTGGTTTGTTTGCCGGATCAAGAGCTACCAACTCTTTTTCCGAAGGTAACTGGCTTCAGC
AGAGCGCAGATACCAAATACTGTCCTTCTAGTGTAGCCGTAGTTAGGCCACCACTTCAAGAACTCTGTAG
CACCGCCTACATACCTCGCTCTGCTAATCCTGTTACCAGTGGCTGCTGCCAGTGGCGATAAGTCGTGTCT
TACCGGGTTGGACTCAAGACGATAGTTACCGGATAAGGCGCAGCGGTCGGGCTGAACGGGGGGTTCGTGC
ACACAGCCCAGCTTGGAGCGAACGACCTACACCGAACTGAGATACCTACAGCGTGAGCTATGAGAAAGCG
CCACGCTTCCCGAAGGGAGAAAGGCGGACAGGTATCCGGTAAGCGGCAGGGTCGGAACAGGAGAGCGCAC
GAGGGAGCTTCCAGGGGGAAACGCCTGGTATCTTTATAGTCCTGTCGGGTTTCGCCACCTCTGACTTGAG
CGTCGATTTTTGTGATGCTCGTCAGGGGGGCGGAGCCTATGGAAAAACGCCAGCAACGCGGCCTTTTTAC
GGTTCCTGGTCTTTTGCTGGCCTTTTGCTCACATGTTCTTTCCTGCGTTATCCCCTGATTCTGTGGATAA
CCGTATTACCGCCTTTGAGTGAGCTGATACCGCTCGCCGCAGCCGAACGACCGAGCGCAGCGAGTCAGTG
AGCGAGGAAGCGGAAGAGCGCCTGATGCGGTATTTTCTCCTTACGCATCTGTGCGGTATTTCACACCGCA
ATGGTGCACTCTCAGTACAATCTGCTCTGATGCCGCATAGTTAAGCCAGTATACACTCCGCTATCGCTAC
GTGACTGGGTCATGGCTGCGCCCCGACACCCGCCAACACCCGCTGACGCGCCCTGACGGGCTTGTCTGCT
CCCGGCATCCGCTTACAGACAAGCTGTGACCGTCTCCGGGAGCTGCATGTGTCAGAGGTTTTCACCGTCA
TCACCGAAACGCGCGAGGCAGCTGCGGTAAAGCTCATCAGCGTGGTCGTGAAGCGATTCACAGATGTCTG
CCTGTTCATCCGCGTCCAGCTCGTTGAGTTTCTCCAGAAGCGTTAATGTCTGGCTTCTGATAAAGCGGGC
CATGTTAAGGGCGGTTTTTTCCTGTTTGGTCACTGATGCCTCCGTGTAAGGGGGATTTCTGTTCATGGGG
GTAATGATACCGATGAAACGAGAGAGGATGCTCACGATACGGGTTACTGATGATGAACATGCCCGGTTAC
TGGAACGTTGTGAGGGTAAACAACTGGCGGTATGGATGCGGCGGGACCAGAGAAAAATCACTCAGGGTCA
ATGCCAGCGCTTCGTTAATACAGATGTAGGTGTTCCACAGGGTAGCCAGCAGCATCCTGCGATGCAGATC
CGGAACATAATGGTGCAGGGCGCTGACTTCCGCGTTTCCAGACTTTACGAAACACGGAAACCGAAGATCA
TTCATGTTGTTGCTCAGGTCGCAGACGTTTTGCAGCAGCAGTCGCTTCACGTTCGCTCGCGTATCGGTGA
TTCATTCTGCTAACCAGTAAGGCAACCCCGCCAGCCTAGCCGGGTCCTCAACGACAGGAGCACGATCATG
CGCACCCGTGGGGCCGCCATGCCGGCGATAATGGCCTGCTTCTCGCCGAAACGTTTGGTGGCGGGACCAG
TGACGAAGGCTTGAGCGAGGGCGTGCAAGATTCCGAATACCGCAAGCGACAGGCCGATCATCGTCGCGCT
CCAGCGAAAGCGGTCCTCGCCGAAAATGACCCAGAGCGCTGCCGGCACCTGTCCTACGAGTTGCATGATA
AAGAAGATAGTCATAAGTGCGGCGACGATAGTCATGCCCCGCGCCCACCGGAAGGAGCTGACTGGGTTGA
AGGCTCTCAAGGGCATCGGTCGAGATCCCGGTGCCTAATGAGTGAGCTAACTTACATTAATTGCGTTGCG
CTCACTGCCCGCTTTCCAGTCGGGAAACCTGTCGTGCCAGCTGCATTAATGAATCGGCCAACGCGCGGGG
AGAGGCGGTTTGCGTATTGGGCGCCAGGGTGGTTTTTCTTTTCACCAGTGAGACGGGCAACAGCTGATTG
CCCTTCACCGCCTGGCCCTGAGAGAGTTGCAGCAAGCGGTCCACGCTGGTTTGCCCCAGCAGGCGAAAAT
CCTGTTTGATGGTGGTTAACGGCGGGATATAACATGAGCTATCTTCGGTATCGTCGTATCCCACTACCGA
GATGTCCGCACCAACGCGCAGCCCGGACTCGGTAATGGCGCGCATTGCGCCCAGCGCCATCTGATCGTTG
GCAACCAGCATCGCAGTGGGAACGATGCCCTCATTCAGCATTTGCATGGTTTGTTGAAAACCGGACATGG
CACTCCAGTCGCCTTCCCGTTCCGCTATCGGCTGAATTTGATTGCGAGTGAGATATTTATGCCAGCCAGC
CAGACGCAGACGCGCCGAGACAGAACTTAATGGGCCCGCTAACAGCGCGATTTGCTGGTGACCCAATGCG
ACCAGATGCTCCACGCCCAGTCGCGTACCATCTTCATGGGAGAAAATAATACTGTTGATGGGTGTCTGGT
CAGAGACATCAAGAAATAACGCCGGAACATTAGTGCAGGCAGCTTCCACAGCAATGGCATCCTGGTCATC
CAGCGGATAGTTAATGATCAGCCCACTGACGCGTTGCGCGAGAAGATTGTGCACCGCCGCTTTACAGGCT
TCGACGCCGCTTCGTTCTACCATCGACACCACCACGCTGGCACCCAGTTGATCGGCGCGAGATTTAATCG
CCGCGACAATTTGCGACGGCGCGTGCAGGGCCAGACTGGAGGTGGCAACGCCAATCAGCAACGACTGTTT
GCCCGCCAGTTGTTGTGCCACGCGGTTGGGAATGTAATTCAGCTCCGCCATCGCCGCTTCCACTTTTTCC
CGCGTTTTCGCAGAAACGTGGCTGGCCTGGTTCACCACGCGGGAAACGGTCTGATAAGAGACACCGGCAT
ACTCTGCGACATCGTATAACGTTACTGGTTTCACATTCACCACCCTGAATTGACTCTCTTCCGGGCGCTA
TCATGCCATACCGCGAAAGGTTTTGCGCCATTCGATGGTGTCCGGGATCTCGACGCTCTCCCTTATGCGA
CTCCTGCATTAGGAAGCAGCCCAGTAGTAGGTTGAGGCCGTTGAGCACCGCCGCCGCAAGGAATGGTGCA
TGCAAGGAGATGGCGCCCAACAGTCCCCCGGCCACGGGGCCTGCCACCATACCCACGCCGAAACAAGCGC
TCATGAGCCCGAAGTGGCGAGCCCGATCTTCCCCATCGGTGATGTCGGCGATATAGGCGCCAGCAACCGC
ACCTGTGGCGCCGGTGATGCCGGCCACGATGCGTCCGGCGTAGAGGATCGAGATCGATCTCGATCCCGCG
AAATTAATACGACTCACTATAGGGGAATTGTGAGCGGATAACAATTCCCCTCTAGAAATAATTTTGTTTA
ACTTTAAGAAGGAGATATACATATGCCTACGGCACCCCCTGATAATGCAGACCTATTTGAAGAAGTGACC
AGATTGGACACACTTGAGAGAGCTTGGGGTAGAGTCTTGCGAAATGCTGGTGCTGCTGGTGGTGACGGTT
TGACTGTGGGTCGTTTTGCAGAAGCTGCTCCATCTAGGCTTTTGGCATTACATCGTACTCTTAGAATGGG
TGACTATAGGCCTGGTCCCCTTAGAAGATTATCTATTCCAAAACCAGATGGTGCTTTAAGACCACTGGCT
ATCCCACCAGTCACTGATCGTGTCGCTCAAACTGCTGCTGCTCTTGTATTGACGCCACTTTTGGACGGAG
AATTTGAGGACGCTTCATTTGGGTATCGACCTGGCAGATCAGTTCCTCAAGCAGTAGCCAGGGTAGCTAG
ATGGAGAGATCAAGGATACGATTGGGTCGTGGATGCAGATATTGAGAGATACTTTGAGCGTGTTCCACAT
GATAGACTTCTAATACGATTGGAAAGGAGTATTGGTGCTGGTCCACTTACTGAATTGATTGCAGTGTGGT
TAGAGTCGGGAGCCGAAAATGGTGTTGGTTTACCTCAAGGTTCTCCATTAAGTCCATTACTATCTAATTT
GTATCTTGATGACTTAGATGAAGCTCTTGATGGCAGAGGTCTACGTCTTGTTAGGTTTGCAGATGACTTT
GTTCTATTGTGTAGAAGCAGAGAACGTGCTGAGAGAGCTTTAGATCACGCAGCTGCTGTATTGGAAGAAC
ACGGTTTGAGACTGAATAGAGATAAAACCAGAATTGTTCCCTTTGATCAAGGATTTAGGTTCTTGGGTCA
CCTATTTGTAAGATCCTTGGTTTTGCCTTCACCAAGACCAGACGATGGTGAAGAAACCGAAGGTGACGCA
TTATTGAGAGCACTCGCAATTAGAGATGCCGCCGCTGAAGCAGAAGAAGCTGCCGCAGAAGAAAGAGATA
GGCAAAGTCGTGCTGCTGGGCTTGATCCTGCACTTAGAACGTTACACGTACAAACGCCTAGAAGGAGACT
AGCTTTAAGGAATGAGGCTTTTACTGTTGTTGAGAGGGATGACCTTGGTGGTGAAAGAGAACTCATTGCT
ATTCATCATCATCATTTGGATCGTATTGATCTAGGCCCAGAAGCAGATGCAGACGCTGAAGCATTGAGAT
GGGCCCTTGCTACAGATACTGAGTTGGCATTTGTTGATGGCCACGGTGCTACTCACGGTAGACTAACGAG
GCCTGAAGCTAGGAGAGCTGCTTTGCATTTAGACCAAGCCCGTCATGCTCTTGATGAAGGTTTGCGTTTA
GATCTAGCAAGAAGAATTGTAGATGGAAGATTGCGAAATCAAAGAGCACTTCTTAGAAGATTGAATCGTT
CCAGAAAACTTGGAGTTGTCGAGGACGCTGTCCTCGCTATAAATGCACTACTTAGAAGATTAGATACAGC
TGCTGATGTTGCTGCATTGTTAGGATTTGAAGGTCAGGGAGCTGCTCGATACTGGCCAGCTTTAGCTGCC
CAAATTGAAGGAGAGTGGGAATTTGAAGGAAGAAGGCGTAGACCACCCCCTGACCCTGTAAATGCTGTAC
TCTCTTACCTCTCGGGTTTATTGGAGAGAGATGTAGCTGCTCTTATTGCTAGGCATGGGCTACATCCGGG
ATTTGGAGTACTACATTCACCACAAGATCGACATGATGCAGGAATTTATGATTTGATGGAAGAATTTAGA
GCCCCCTTAATGGAAGGCCTGGCTGTTACTTTGTTTAATAGGAGAACGCTCAGGCCAGATCACTTTAGTA
GACGTGAAACGGGTGAGGGAGAAATTAAAGGATGTCGTATCGACCCCGATGCTGTTGGAGCTATTATTAG
GGCTTACGAGCAATGGGTCCGTCGTCCTGTTGCATCTCCAAGAGATGGTAAAAGAACTACTTGGAGAGGT
CTTATAGGATTCCAAGCACAAGCATTGGCTGCACACGTCCAAGGAAGGGAACCCTATAGAGCTTACGTGA
TGGACTATTAGCGTACGTTAACTTTAAGAAGGAGAACTTAAGATGTCTGAAACACCAATGGTTATGGTGT
TCTGCTACGATGTCGCCAATGATAGAAGAAGAAGGAGAGTCTCAGCAGTACTTGAGGAGTGGGGAGTTAG
GGTACAAAAGTCCGTATTTGAAGCAAGACTAACTGAGCCTCAAGCTAGAGCTTTGTTAGCAAGAGCTGGA
AAAGAACTGGGTCCAAGAGATTCTCTTAGAATGTATGCACTTAGCGCACATGGCCTCGCTCATTCTGCTG
CCCTCGGTGGGGCTCCAGTTCCCGAGCAACAAGACTTTTGGCTCTTGTAACTCGAGATCCGGCTGCTAAC
AAAGCCCGAAAGGAAGCTGAGTTGGCTGCTGCCACCGCTGAGCAATAACTAGCATAACCCCTTGGGGCCT
CTAAACGGGTCTTGAGGGGTTTTTTGCTGAAAGGAGGAACTATATCCGGATA
